>Addgene plasmid #41232 | TAL3058 | depositor partial sequence | sequence record 54871 | TAL3058 sequence 2430 bps
TCTAGAGCTAGCACCATGGACTACAAAGACCATGACGGTGATTATAAAGATCATGACATCGATTACAAGG
ATGACGATGACAAGATGGCCCCCAAGAAGAAGAGGAAGGTGGGCATTCACCGCGGGGTACCTATGGTGGA
CTTGAGGACACTCGGTTATTCGCAACAGCAACAGGAGAAAATCAAGCCTAAGGTCAGGAGCACCGTCGCG
CAACACCACGAGGCGCTTGTGGGGCATGGCTTCACTCATGCGCATATTGTCGCGCTTTCACAGCACCCTG
CGGCGCTTGGGACGGTGGCTGTCAAATACCAAGATATGATTGCGGCCCTGCCCGAAGCCACGCACGAGGC
AATTGTAGGGGTCGGTAAACAGTGGTCGGGAGCGCGAGCACTTGAGGCGCTGCTGACTGTGGCGGGTGAG
CTTAGGGGGCCTCCGCTCCAGCTCGACACCGGGCAGCTGCTGAAGATCGCGAAGAGAGGGGGAGTAACAG
CGGTAGAGGCAGTGCACGCCTGGCGCAATGCGCTCACCGGGGCCCCCTTGAACCTGACCCCAGACCAGGT
AGTCGCAATCGCGAACAATAATGGGGGAAAGCAAGCCCTGGAAACCGTGCAAAGGTTGTTGCCGGTCCTT
TGTCAAGACCACGGCCTTACACCGGAGCAAGTCGTGGCCATTGCAAATAATAACGGTGGCAAACAGGCTC
TTGAGACGGTTCAGAGACTTCTCCCAGTTCTCTGTCAAGCCCACGGGCTGACTCCCGATCAAGTTGTAGC
GATTGCGAATAACAATGGAGGGAAACAAGCATTGGAGACTGTCCAACGGCTCCTTCCCGTGTTGTGTCAA
GCCCACGGTTTGACGCCTGCACAAGTGGTCGCCATCGCCTCGAATGGCGGCGGTAAGCAGGCGCTGGAAA
CAGTACAGCGCCTGCTGCCTGTACTGTGCCAGGATCATGGACTGACCCCAGACCAGGTAGTCGCAATCGC
GAACAATAATGGGGGAAAGCAAGCCCTGGAAACCGTGCAAAGGTTGTTGCCGGTCCTTTGTCAAGACCAC
GGCCTTACACCGGAGCAAGTCGTGGCCATTGCAAATAATAACGGTGGCAAACAGGCTCTTGAGACGGTTC
AGAGACTTCTCCCAGTTCTCTGTCAAGCCCACGGGCTGACTCCCGATCAAGTTGTAGCGATTGCGTCGAA
CATTGGAGGGAAACAAGCATTGGAGACTGTCCAACGGCTCCTTCCCGTGTTGTGTCAAGCCCACGGTTTG
ACGCCTGCACAAGTGGTCGCCATCGCCAGCCATGATGGCGGTAAGCAGGCGCTGGAAACAGTACAGCGCC
TGCTGCCTGTACTGTGCCAGGATCATGGACTGACCCCAGACCAGGTAGTCGCAATCGCGAACAATAATGG
GGGAAAGCAAGCCCTGGAAACCGTGCAAAGGTTGTTGCCGGTCCTTTGTCAAGACCACGGCCTTACACCG
GAGCAAGTCGTGGCCATTGCAAGCAACATCGGTGGCAAACAGGCTCTTGAGACGGTTCAGAGACTTCTCC
CAGTTCTCTGTCAAGCCCACGGGCTGACTCCCGATCAAGTTGTAGCGATTGCGAATAACAATGGAGGGAA
ACAAGCATTGGAGACTGTCCAACGGCTCCTTCCCGTGTTGTGTCAAGCCCACGGTTTGACGCCTGCACAA
GTGGTCGCCATCGCCAGCCATGATGGCGGTAAGCAGGCGCTGGAAACAGTACAGCGCCTGCTGCCTGTAC
TGTGCCAGGATCATGGACTGACCCCAGACCAGGTAGTCGCAATCGCGTCGAACATTGGGGGAAAGCAAGC
CCTGGAAACCGTGCAAAGGTTGTTGCCGGTCCTTTGTCAAGACCACGGCCTTACACCGGAGCAAGTCGTG
GCCATTGCAAATAATAACGGTGGCAAACAGGCTCTTGAGACGGTTCAGAGACTTCTCCCAGTTCTCTGTC
AAGCCCACGGGCTGACTCCCGATCAAGTTGTAGCGATTGCGTCGAACATTGGAGGGAAACAAGCATTGGA
GACTGTCCAACGGCTCCTTCCCGTGTTGTGTCAAGCCCACGGTTTGACGCCTGCACAAGTGGTCGCCATC
GCCAACAACAACGGCGGTAAGCAGGCGCTGGAAACAGTACAGCGCCTGCTGCCTGTACTGTGCCAGGATC
ATGGACTGACACCCGAACAGGTGGTCGCCATTGCTTCCCACGACGGAGGACGGCCAGCCTTGGAGTCCAT
CGTAGCCCAATTGTCCAGGCCCGATCCCGCGTTGGCTGCGTTAACGAATGACCATCTGGTGGCGTTGGCA
TGTCTTGGTGGACGACCCGCGCTCGATGCAGTCAAAAAGGGTCTGCCTCATGCTCCCGCATTGATCAAAA
GAACCAACCGGCGGATTCCCGAGAGAACTTCCCATCGAGTCGCGGGATCC
