>Addgene plasmid #41232 | TAL3058 | addgene partial sequence | sequence record 56636 | JDS-TALEN-F 5'-TAGGGGTCGGTAAACAGTGG-3'
GGCGGGTGAGCTTAGGGGGCCTCCGCTCCAGCTCGACACCGGGCAGCTGCTGAAGATCGCGAAGAGAGGG
GGAGTAACAGCGGTAGAGGCAGTGCACGCCTGGCGCAATGCGCTCACCGGGGCCCCCTTGAACCTGACCC
CAGACCAGGTAGTCGCAATCGCGAACAATAATGGGGGAAAGCAAGCCCTGGAAACCGTGCAAAGGTTGTT
GCCGGTCCTTTGTCAAGACCACGGCCTTACACCGGAGCAAGTCGTGGCCATTGCAAATAATAACGGTGGC
AAACAGGCTCTTGAGACGGTTCAGAGACTTCTCCCAGTTCTCTGTCAAGCCCACGGGCTGACTCCCGATC
AAGTTGTAGCGATTGCGAATAACAATGGAGGGAAACAAGCATTGGAGACTGTCCAACGGCTCCTTCCCGT
GTTGTGTCAAGCCCACGGTTTGACGCCTGCACAAGTGGTCGCCATCGCCTCGAATGGCGGCGGTAAGCAG
GCGCTGGAAACAGTACAGCGCCTGCTGCCTGTACTGTGCCAGGATCATGGACTGACCCCAGACCAGGTAG
TCGCAATCGCGAACAATAATGGGGGAAAGCAAGCCCTGGAAACCGTGCAAAGGTTGTTGCCGGTCCTTTG
TCAAGACCACGGCCTTACACCGGAGCAAGTCGTGGCCATTGCAAATAATAACGGTGGCAAACAGGCTCTT
GAGACGGTTCAGAGACTTCTCCCAGTTCTCTGTCAAGCCCACGGGCTGACTCCCGATCAAGTTGTAGCGA
TTGCGTCGAACATTGGAGGGAAACAAGCATTGGAGACTGTCCAACGGCTCCTTCCCGTGTTGTT
