[The description below was written by a language model from this plasmid's Addgene catalogue record.]
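Description:
TAL3058 is a TALEN expression plasmid encoding the left-hand monomer of a nuclease pair directed against the zebrafish (D. rerio) gene cx52.7. It is built on the JDS71 backbone (about 6.4 kb), a TALE nuclease framework vector, into which a roughly 1.6 kb array of TAL effector repeats has been inserted by restriction enzyme cloning; the cloning sites were destroyed in the process. The plasmid is maintained in E. coli as a high-copy construct under ampicillin selection. The record does not state the origin of replication, and no feature table is provided.

The repeat array specifies the DNA-binding site within cx52.7, and the backbone supplies the flanking coding sequence. This gives a fusion protein with an N-terminal 3X Flag epitope tag for detection and a C-terminal wild-type FokI nuclease domain. Because FokI cleaves as a dimer, this left monomer is meant to be used with a matching right-hand TALEN that binds the opposite strand nearby, so that the two nuclease domains come together over the spacer and create a double-strand break. Error-prone repair of that break can produce indel mutations that disrupt the gene.

Expression is driven by a CMV promoter for mammalian cells. The vector type also lists T7, which indicates a T7 promoter that allows in vitro transcription of TALEN mRNA, the usual route for delivery by injection into zebrafish embryos. The insert name suggests the plasmid belongs to a set of TALENs made for the zebrafish community. The associated work concerns targeted gene disruption in somatic zebrafish cells.
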