Addgene plasmid #41232: TAL3058
Depositing lab: Keith Joung. Depositing organization: Massachusetts General Hospital. Publication: Targeted gene disruption in somatic zebrafish cells using engineered TALENs. Sander JD, Cade L, Khayter C, Reyon D, Peterson RT, Joung JK, Yeh JR. Nat Biotechnol. 2011 Aug 5;29(8):697-8. doi: 10.1038/nbt.1934. PubMed 21822241.
Backbone
  Vector backbone: JDS71
  Backbone manufacturer: Addgene plasmid #32287
  Backbone size w/o insert (bp): 6447
  Vector type: Mammalian Expression ; T7
Growth in bacteria
  Bacterial resistance: Ampicillin, 100 μg/mL
  Growth temperature: 37°C
  Growth strain: XL1 Blue
  Copy number: High Copy
Gene/Insert
  Gene/Insert name: ZebrafishCommunity-cx52.7-Left (alt name: cx52.7)
  Species: D. rerio (zebrafish)
  Insert size (bp): 1640
  Promoter: CMV
  Tag / fusion protein: 3X Flag (N terminal on backbone); WT FOKI (C terminal on backbone)
  Cloning method: Restriction Enzyme; 5′ cloning site N/A (destroyed during cloning); 3′ cloning site N/A (destroyed during cloning)
  Sequencing primers: 5′ CMV-F; 3′ BGH-rev
Terms and licenses: Academic/Nonprofit Terms; Industry Terms: Not Available to Industry
Depositor comments: Target binding site: TGGGTGGACGAGCAGAGC It is strongly recommended that users perform a diagnostic digest to verify this plasmid prior to use. For example, a double digest of the plasmid with BamHI and KpnI should result in two bands at 2.3kb and 5.8kb.
How to cite: TAL3058 was a gift from Keith Joung (Addgene plasmid # 41232 ; http://n2t.net/addgene:41232 ; RRID:Addgene_41232)
